Addgene plasmid #114256: pMXBK_aFb
Purpose: POC12398, MetClo assembly vector with F replication origin and kanamycin resistance for BsaI-based MetClo, adaptor sequence type a-b
Depositing lab: Christopher A. O'Callaghan. Depositing organization: University of Oxford. Publication: MetClo: methylase-assisted hierarchical DNA assembly using a single type IIS restriction enzyme. Lin D, O'Callaghan CA. Nucleic Acids Res. 2018 Jul 9. pii: 5050631. doi: 10.1093/nar/gky596. PubMed 29986052.
Backbone
  Vector backbone: pMXBK
  Vector type: Synthetic Biology
Growth in bacteria
  Bacterial resistance: Kanamycin, 50 μg/mL
  Growth temperature: 37°C
  Growth strain: DH5alpha
  Copy number: High Copy
Gene/Insert
  Gene/Insert name: LacZalpha
  Species: Synthetic
  Cloning method: Restriction Enzyme; 5′ cloning site unknown (unknown if destroyed)
Terms and licenses: Academic/Nonprofit Terms; Industry Terms: Not Available to Industry
How to cite: pMXBK_aFb was a gift from Christopher A. O'Callaghan (Addgene plasmid # 114256 ; http://n2t.net/addgene:114256 ; RRID:Addgene_114256)
