[The description below was written by a language model from this plasmid's Addgene catalogue record and pLannotate feature annotations shown in this document.]
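Description:
pMXBK_aFb is a synthetic-biology assembly vector from the MetClo system, a methylase-assisted hierarchical DNA assembly scheme that uses a single type IIS restriction enzyme at every level. This version is intended for BsaI-based MetClo and carries the "a-b" type of adaptor sequences, which define the flanking fusion sites for an assembled fragment. The BsaI sites and adaptors themselves are not annotated in the feature table.

The roughly 8 kb backbone, pMXBK, is built around the F plasmid replication and partitioning machinery: ori2 (oriS), the repE initiator, the incC incompatibility region, and the sopA/sopB/sopC partitioning system, along with resD and yuaZ fragments carried over from F. These are the elements used in BAC-type vectors to maintain large inserts stably at low copy. Selection is by kanamycin, through an aminoglycoside phosphotransferase gene (aphA-3) driven by the AmpR (bla) promoter.

The insert is a LacZα cassette consisting of a CAP binding site, lac promoter and operator, a pUC-type multiple cloning site and a lacZα fragment. In vectors of this kind it typically serves as a replaceable blue/white screening marker that is lost when assembled DNA is inserted. A high-copy ColE1/pUC origin and a bom fragment lie adjacent to this cassette, which fits the catalogue listing of the empty vector as high copy despite its F origin. It may be that this origin is removed together with LacZα on assembly, leaving F-based replication, but the record does not state this.
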