Features (pLannotate 1.2.2; 18 found; start..end, strand, type, name):
    224..812     +  rep_origin     ori: high-copy-number ColE1/pMB1/pBR322/pUC origin of replication
    995..1087    +  CDS            lacI (fragment): lac repressor; lacI; The lac repressor binds to the lac operator to inhibit transcription in E. coli. This inhibition can be relieved by adding lactose or isopropyl-β-D-thiogalactopyranoside (IPTG).
   1100..1121    +  protein_bind   CAP binding site: CAP binding activates transcription in the presence of cAMP. E. coli catabolite activator protein
   1136..1166    +  promoter       lac promoter: promoter for the E. coli lac operon
   1174..1190    +  protein_bind   lac operator: The lac repressor binds to the lac operator to inhibit transcription in E. coli. This inhibition can be relieved by adding lactose or isopropyl-β-D-thiogalactopyranoside (IPTG). lac repressor encoded by lacI
   1227..1283    -  misc_feature   MCS: pUC18/19 multiple cloning site
   1280..1437    +  CDS            lacZα (fragment): LacZα fragment of β-galactosidase; lacZ fragment
   1443..1542    -  misc_feature   bom (fragment): basis of mobility region from pBR322
   1696..1800    +  promoter       AmpR promoter: bla
   1801..2595    +  CDS            KanR: aminoglycoside phosphotransferase; aphA-3; confers resistance to kanamycin
   2599..2943    +  CDS            resD (fragment): REDF_ECOLI - Also known as D. Protein inferred from homology: Swiss-Prot protein existence level 3. Acts as a repressor of transcription and as a site-specific resolvase that cleaves at the RfsF site. From Escherichia coli (strain K12).
   3410..3629    +  rep_origin     ori2: secondary origin of replication for the bacterial F plasmid; also known as oriS
   3720..4472    +  CDS            repE: REPE1_ECOLI - Also known as E, rep. Experimental evidence at protein level: Swiss-Prot protein existence level 1. Replication initiator in the monomeric form, and autogenous repressor in the dimeric form. From Escherichia coli (strain K12).
   4478..4728    +  misc_feature   incC: incC; incompatibility region of the bacterial F plasmid
   5054..6229    +  CDS            sopA: partitioning protein for the bacterial F plasmid; sopA
   6229..7197    +  CDS            sopB: SOPB_ECOLI - Also known as B. Experimental evidence at protein level: Swiss-Prot protein existence level 1. Control of plasmid partitioning; required to recognize the cis-acting. Binds specifically with the DNA segment containing the sopC region. SopB is trans-acting. From Escherichia coli (strain K12).
   7273..7746    +  misc_feature   sopC: sopC; centromere-like partitioning region of the bacterial F plasmid
   7846..1       +  CDS            yuaZ (fragment) (across the origin): YUAZ_ECO57 - Protein predicted: Swiss-Prot protein existence level 4. From Escherichia coli O157:H7.
>Addgene plasmid #114256 | pMXBK_aFb | addgene full sequence | sequence record 225147 | Addgene NGS Result
CACTCTGTGACTTGGTCTCAAGGTGGAGTGAGACCGGCCTAGCAGGTGTGAGTTTGTCAGACCAAGTTTA
CTCATATATACTTTAGATTGATTTAAAACTTCATTTTTAATTTAAAAGGATCTAGGTGAAGATCCTTTTT
GATAATCTCATGACCAAAATCCCTTAACGTGAGTTTTCGTTCCACTGAGCGTCAGACCCCGTAGAAAAGA
TCAAAGGATCTTCTTGAGATCCTTTTTTTCTGCGCGTAATCTGCTGCTTGCAAACAAAAAAACCACCGCT
ACCAGCGGTGGTTTGTTTGCCGGATCAAGAGCTACCAACTCTTTTTCCGAAGGTAACTGGCTTCAGCAGA
GCGCAGATACCAAATACTGTTCTTCTAGTGTAGCCGTAGTTAGGCCACCACTTCAAGAACTCTGTAGCAC
CGCCTACATACCTCGCTCTGCTAATCCTGTTACCAGTGGCTGCTGCCAGTGGCGATAAGTCGTGTCTTAC
CGGGTTGGACTCAAGACGATAGTTACCGGATAAGGCGCAGCGGTCGGGCTGAACGGGGGGTTCGTGCACA
CAGCCCAGCTTGGAGCGAACGACCTACACCGAACTGAGATACCTACAGCGTGAGCTATGAGAAAGCGCCA
CGCTTCCCGAAGGGAGAAAGGCGGACAGGTATCCGGTAAGCGGCAGGGTCGGAACAGGAGAGCGCACGAG
GGAGCTTCCAGGGGGAAACGCCTGGTATCTTTATAGTCCTGTCGGGTTTCGCCACCTCTGACTTGAGCGT
CGATTTTTGTGATGCTCGTCAGGGGGGCGGAGCCTATGGAAAAACGCCAGCAACGCGGCCTTTTTACGGT
TCCTGGCCTTTTGCTGGCCTTTTGCTCACATGTTCTTTCCTGCGTTATCCCCTGATTCTGTGGATAACCG
TATTACCGCCTTTGAGTGAGCTGATACCGCTCGCCGCAGCCGAACGACCGAGCGCAGCGAGTCAGTGAGC
GAGGAAGCGGAAGAGCGCCCAATACGCAAACCGCCTCTCCCCGCGCGTTGGCCGATTCATTAATGCAGCT
GGCACGACAGGTTTCCCGACTGGAAAGCGGGCAGTGAGCGCAACGCAATTAATGTGAGTTAGCTCACTCA
TTAGGCACCCCAGGCTTTACACTTTATGCTTCCGGCTCGTATGTTGTGTGGAATTGTGAGCGGATAACAA
TTTCACACAGGAAACAGCTATGACCATGATTACGCCAAGCTTGCATGCCTGCAGGTCGACTCTAGAGGAT
CCCCGGGTACCGAGCTCGAATTCACTGGCCGTCGTTTTACAACGTCGTGACTGGGAAAACCCTGGCGTTA
CCCAACTTAATCGCCTTGCAGCACATCCCCCTTTCGCCAGCTGGCGTAATAGCGAAGAGGCCCGCACCGA
TCGCCCTTCCCAACAGTTGCGCAGCCTGAATGGCGAATGGCGCCTGATGCGGTATTTTCTCCTTACGCAT
CTGTGCGGTATTTCACACCGCATATGGTGCACTCTCAGTACAATCTGCTCTGATGCCGCATAGTTAAGCC
AGCCCCGACACCCGCCAACACCCGCTGACGCGCCCTGACGGGCTTGTCTGCTCCCGGCATCCGCTTACAG
ACAAGCTGTGACAAGTACCACCTGGAACGCCAAAGGTCTCACGCTTGCCTGAGACCAAGTCACGAAGTGT
GCGGCCGCCTTCGTGCGCGGAACCCCTATTTGTTTATTTTTCTAAATACATTCAAATATGTATCCGCTCA
TGAGACAATAACCCTGATAAATGCTTCAATAATATTGAAAAAGGAAGAGTATGGCTAAAATGAGAATATC
ACCGGAATTGAAAAAACTGATCGAAAAATACCGCTGCGTAAAAGATACGGAAGGAATGTCTCCTGCTAAG
GTATATAAGCTGGTGGGAGAAAATGAAAACCTATATTTAAAAATGACGGACAGCCGGTATAAAGGGACCA
CCTATGATGTGGAACGGGAAAAGGACATGATGCTATGGCTGGAAGGAAAGCTGCCTGTTCCAAAGGTCCT
GCACTTTGAACGGCATGATGGCTGGAGCAATCTGCTCATGAGTGAGGCCGATGGCGTCCTTTGCTCGGAA
GAGTATGAAGATGAACAAAGCCCTGAAAAGATTATCGAGCTGTATGCGGAGTGCATCAGGCTCTTTCACT
CCATCGACATATCGGATTGTCCCTATACGAATAGCTTAGACAGCCGCTTAGCCGAATTGGATTACTTACT
GAATAACGATCTGGCCGATGTGGATTGCGAAAACTGGGAAGAGGACACTCCATTTAAAGATCCGCGCGAG
CTGTATGATTTTTTAAAGACGGAAAAGCCCGAAGAGGAACTTGTCTTTTCCCACGGCGACCTGGGAGACA
GCAACATCTTTGTGAAAGATGGCAAAGTAAGTGGCTTTATTGATCTTGGGAGAAGCGGCAGGGCGGACAA
GTGGTATGACATTGCCTTCTGCGTCCGGTCGCTCAGGGAGGATATCGGGGAAGAACAGTATGTCGAGCTA
TTTTTTGACTTACTGGGGATCAAGCCTGATTGGGAGAAAATAAAATATTATATTTTACTGGATGAATTGT
TTTAGGAGCTGGAGCGGCGTAACCGTCGCACAGGAAGGACAGAGAAAGCGCGGATCTGGGAAGTGACGGA
CAGAACGGTCAGGACCTGGATTGGGGAGGCGGTTGCCGCCGCTGCTGCTGACGGTGTGACGTTCTCTGTT
CCGGTCACACCACATACGTTCCGCCATTCCTATGCGATGCACATGCTGTATGCCGGTATACCGCTGAAAG
TTCTGCAAAGCCTGATGGGACATAAGTCCATCAGTTCAACGGAAGTCTACACGAAGGTTTTTGCGCTGGA
TGTGGCTGCCCGGCTCCGGGTGCAGTTTGCGATGCCGGAGTCTGATGCGGTTGCGATGCTGAAACAATTA
TCCTGAGAATAAATGCCTTGGCCTTTATATGGAAATGTGGAACTGAGTGGATATGCTGTTTTTGTCTGTT
AAACAGAGAAGCTGGCTGTTATCCACTGAGAAGCGAACGAAACAGTCGGGAAAATCTCCCATTATCGTAG
AGATCCGCATTATTAATCTCAGGAGCCTGTGTAGCGTTTATAGGAAGTAGTGTTCTGTCATGATGCCTGC
AAGCGGTAACGAAAACGATTTGAATATGCCTTCAGGAACAATAGAAATCTTCGTGCGGTGTTACGTTGAA
GTGGAGCGGATTATGTCAGCAATGGACAGAACAACCTAATGAACACAGAACCATGATGTGGTCTGTCCTT
TTACAGCCAGTAGTGCTCGCCGCAGTCGAGCGACAGGGCGAAGCCCTCGAGTGAGCGAGGAAGCACCAGG
GAACAGCACTTATATATTCTGCTTACACACGATGCCTGAAAAAACTTCCCTTGGGGTTATCCACTTATCC
ACGGGGATATTTTTATAATTATTTTTTTTATAGTTTTTAGATCTTCTTTTTTAGAGCGCCTTGTAGGCCT
TTATCCATGCTGGTTCTAGAGAAGGTGTTGTGACAAATTGCCCTTTCAGTGTGACAAATCACCCTCAAAT
GACAGTCCTGTCTGTGACAAATTGCCCTTAACCCTGTGACAAATTGCCCTCAGAAGAAGCTGTTTTTTCA
CAAAGTTATCCCTGCTTATTGACTCTTTTTTATTTAGTGTGACAATCTAAAAACTTGTCACACTTCACAT
GGATCTGTCATGGCGGAAACAGCGGTTATCAATCACAAGAAACGTAAAAATAGCCCGCGAATCGTCCAGT
CAAACGACCTCACTGAGGCGGCATATAGTCTCTCCCGGGATCAAAAACGTATGCTGTATCTGTTCGTTGA
CCAGATCAGAAAATCTGATGGCACCCTACAGGAACATGACGGTATCTGCGAGATCCATGTTGCTAAATAT
GCTGAAATATTCGGATTGACCTCTGCGGAAGCCAGTAAGGATATACGGCAGGCATTGAAGAGTTTCGCGG
GGAAGGAAGTGGTTTTTTATCGCCCTGAAGAGGATGCCGGCGATGAAAAAGGCTATGAATCTTTTCCTTG
GTTTATCAAACGTGCGCACAGTCCATCCAGAGGGCTTTACAGTGTACATATCAACCCATATCTCATTCCC
TTCTTTATCGGGTTACAGAACCGGTTTACGCAGTTTCGGCTTAGTGAAACAAAAGAAATCACCAATCCGT
ATGCCATGCGTTTATACGAATCCCTGTGTCAGTATCGTAAGCCGGATGGCTCAGGCATCGTGTCTCTGAA
AATCGACTGGATCATAGAGCGTTACCAGCTGCCTCAAAGTTACCAGCGTATGCCTGACTTCCGCCGCCGC
TTCCTGCAGGTCTGTGTTAATGAGATCAACAGCAGAACTCCAATGCGCCTCTCATACATTGAGAAAAAGA
AAGGCCGCCAGACGACTCATATCGTATTTTCCTTCCGCGATATCACTTCCATGACGACAGGATAGTCTGA
GGGTTATCTGTCACAGATTTGAGGGTGGTTCGTCACATTTGTTCTGACCTACTGAGGGTAATTTGTCACA
GTTTTGCTGTTTCCTTCAGCCTGCATGGATTTTCTCATACTTTTTGAACTGTAATTTTTAAGGAAGCCAA
ATTTGAGGGCAGTTTGTCACAGTTGATTTCCTTCTCTTTCCCTTCGTCATGTGACCTGATATCGGGGGTT
AGTTCGTCATCATTGATGAGGGTTGATTATCACAGTTTATTACTCTGAATTGGCTATCCGCGTGTGTACC
TCTACCTGGAGTTTTTCCCACGGTGGATATTTCTTCTTGCGCTGAGCGTAAGAGCTATCTGACAGAACAG
TTCTTCTTTGCTTCCTCGCCAGTTCGCTCGCTATGCTCGGTTACACGGCTGCGGCGAGCGCTAGTGATAA
TAAGTGACTGAGGTATGTGGTGTTCTTATCTCCTTTTGTAGTGTTGCTCTTATTTTAAACAACTTTGCGG
TTTTTTGATGACTTTGCGATTTTGTTGTTGCTTTGCAGTAAATTGCAAGATTTAATAAAAAAACGCAAAG
CAATGATTAAAGGATGTTCAGAATGAAACTCATGGAAACACTTAACCAGTGCATAAACGCTGGTCATGAA
ATGACGAAGGCTATCGCCATTGCACAGTTTAATGATGACAGCCCGGAAGCGAGGAAAATAACCCGGCGCT
GGAGAATAGGTGAAGCAGCGGATTTAGTTGGGGTTTCTTCTCAGGCTATCAGAGATGCCGAGAAAGCAGG
GCGACTACCGCACCCGGATATGGAAATTCGAGGACGGGTTGAGCAACGTGTTGGTTATACAATTGAACAA
ATTAATCATATGCGTGATGTGTTTGGTACGCGATTGCGACGTGCTGAGGACGTATTTCCACCGGTGATCG
GGGTTGCTGCCCATAAAGGTGGCGTTTACAAAACCTCAGTTTCTGTTCATCTTGCTCAGGATCTGGCTCT
GAAGGGGCTACGTGTTTTGCTCGTGGAAGGTAACGACCCCCAGGGAACAGCCTCAATGTATCACGGATGG
GTACCAGATCTTCATATTCATGCAGAAGATACTCTCCTGCCTTTCTATCTTGGGGAAAAGGACGATGTCA
CTTATGCAATAAAGCCCACTTGCTGGCCGGGGCTTGACATTATTCCTTCCTGTCTGGCTCTGCACCGTAT
TGAAACTGAGTTAATGGGCAAATTTGATGAAGGTAAACTGCCCACCGATCCACACCTGATGCTCCGACTG
GCCATTGAAACTGTTGCTCATGACTATGATGTCATAGTTATTGACAGCGCGCCTAACCTGGGTATCGGCA
CGATTAATGTCGTATGTGCTGCTGATGTGCTGATTGTTCCCACGCCTGCTGAGTTGTTTGACTACACCTC
CGCACTGCAGTTTTTCGATATGCTTCGTGATCTGCTCAAGAACGTTGATCTTAAAGGGTTCGAGCCTGAT
GTACGTATTTTGCTTACCAAATACAGCAATAGTAATGGCTCTCAGTCCCCGTGGATGGAGGAGCAAATTC
GGGATGCCTGGGGAAGCATGGTTCTAAAAAATGTTGTACGTGAAACGGATGAAGTTGGTAAAGGTCAGAT
CCGGATGAGAACTGTTTTTGAACAGGCCATTGATCAACGCAGTTCAACTGGTGCCTGGAGAAATGCTCTT
TCTATTTGGGAACCTGTCTGCAATGAAATTTTCGATCGTCTGATTAAACCACGCTGGGAGATTAGATAAT
GAAGCGTGCGCCTGTTATTCCAAAACATACGCTCAATACTCAACCGGTTGAAGATACTTCGTTATCGACA
CCAGCTGCCCCGATGGTGGATTCGTTAATTGCGCGCGTAGGAGTAATGGCTCGCGGTAATGCCATTACTT
TGCCTGTATGTGGTCGGGATGTGAAGTTTACTCTTGAAGTGCTCCGGGGTGATAGTGTTGAGAAAACCTC
TCGGGTATGGTCAGGTAATGAACGTGACCAGGAGCTGCTTACTGAGGACGCACTGGATGATCTCATCCCT
TCTTTTCTACTGACTGGTCAACAGACACCGGCGTTCGGTCGAAGAGTATCTGGTGTCATAGAAATTGCCG
ATGGGAGTCGCCGTCGTAAAGCTGCTGCACTTACCGAAAGTGATTATCGTGTTCTGGTTGGCGAGCTGGA
TGATGAGCAGATGGCTGCATTATCCAGATTGGGTAACGATTATCGCCCAACAAGTGCTTATGAACGTGGT
CAGCGTTATGCAAGCCGATTGCAGAATGAATTTGCTGGAAATATTTCTGCGCTGGCTGATGCGGAAAATA
TTTCACGTAAGATTATTACCCGCTGTATCAACACCGCCAAATTGCCTAAATCAGTTGTTGCTCTTTTTTC
TCACCCCGGTGAACTATCTGCCCGGTCAGGTGATGCACTTCAAAAAGCCTTTACAGATAAAGAGGAATTA
CTTAAGCAGCAGGCATCTAACCTTCATGAGCAGAAAAAAGCTGGGGTGATATTTGAAGCTGAAGAAGTTA
TCACTCTTTTAACTTCTGTGCTTAAAACGTCATCTGCATCAAGAACTAGTTTAAGCTCACGACATCAGTT
TGCTCCTGGAGCGACAGTATTGTATAAGGGCGATAAAATGGTGCTTAACCTGGACAGGTCACGTGTTCCA
ACTGAGTGTATAGAGAAAATTGAGGCCATTCTTAAGGAACTTGAAAAGCCAGCACCCTGATGCGACCACG
TTTTAGTCTACGTTTATCTGTCTTTACTTAATGTCCTTTGTTACAGGCCAGAAAGCATAACTGGCCTGAA
TATTCTCTCTGGGCCCACTGTTCCACTTGTATCGTCGGTCTGATAATCAGACTGGGACCACGGTCCCACT
CGTATCGTCGGTCTGATTATTAGTCTGGGACCACGGTCCCACTCGTATCGTCGGTCTGATTATTAGTCTG
GGACCACGGTCCCACTCGTATCGTCGGTCTGATAATCAGACTGGGACCACGGTCCCACTCGTATCGTCGG
TCTGATTATTAGTCTGGGACCATGGTCCCACTCGTATCGTCGGTCTGATTATTAGTCTGGGACCACGGTC
CCACTCGTATCGTCGGTCTGATTATTAGTCTGGAACCACGGTCCCACTCGTATCGTCGGTCTGATTATTA
GTCTGGGACCACGGTCCCACTCGTATCGTCGGTCTGATTATTAGTCTGGGACCACGATCCCACTCGTGTT
GTCGGTCTGATTATCGGTCTGGGACCACGGTCCCACTTGTATTGTCGATCAGACTATCAGCGTGAGACTA
CGATTCCATCAATGCCTGTCAAGGGCAAGTATTGACATGTCGTCGTAACCTGTAGAACGGAGTAACCTCG
GTGTGCGGTTGTATGCCTGCTGTGGATTGCTGCTGTGTCCTGCTTATCCACAACATTTTGCGCACGGTTA
TGTGGACAAAATACCTGGTTACCCAGGCCGTGCCGGCACGTTAACCGGGCTGCATCCGATGCAAGTGTGT
CGCTGTCGACGCAAGCGGCCGCA
